>Addgene plasmid #152171 | pGBW-m4133445 | depositor full sequence | sequence record 295183 | Full Sequence
CACCATGAAAATGTCAGATGTAAAGTGCACATCAGTAGTCTTACTCTCAGTTTTGCAACAACTCAGAGTA
GAATCATCATCTAAATTGTGGGCTCAATGTGTCCAGTTACACAATGACATTCTCTTAGCTAAAGATACTA
CTGAAGCCTTTGAAAAAATGGTTTCACTACTTTCTGTTTTGCTTTCCATGCAGGGTGCTGTAGACATAAA
CAAGCTTTGTGAAGAAATGCTGGACAACAGGGCAACCTTAGAAAACCTTTACTTTCAGTCGGGACGGCGA
ATCCCGGGGCTGATAAATCCCTGGAAAAGGAGATGGAAGAAGAACTTTATTGCAGTGTCTGCGGCTAACC
GGTTCAAAAAGATCAGTTCAAGCGGCGCCCTAGATTACGACATTCCTACGACCGCCTCCGAGAATCTCTA
TTTCCAGGGTGAATTTGGCTTGGCACAACATGACGAGGCCGTCGATAACAAGTTTAATAAAGAACAGCAG
AACGCTTTCTATGAGATCCTTCACTTACCAAATCTGAACGAAGAGCAACGCAACGCTTTCATTCAGAGCC
TGAAAGACGATCCCTCGCAGTCTGCAAATCTCCTGGCCGAAGCCAAGAAGCTGAATGACGCACAGGCTCC
AAAAGTTGATAACAAGTTTAACAAGGAGCAGCAGAATGCTTTCTACGAGATATTGCACCTTCCTAATCTG
AATGAGGAACAAAGAAATGCATTTATCCAGTCCCTAAAAGACGATCCATCACAGAGTGCCAACCTGCTTG
CGGAAGCCAAAAAGCTCAATGATGCCCAGGCCCCGAAAGTAGACGCGAACCATCAATAAGCTAGCTTGAC
TGACTGAGATACAGCGTACCTTCAGCTCACAGACATGATAAGATACATTGATGAGTTTGGACAAACCACA
ACTAGAATGCAGTGAAAAAAATGCTTTATTTGTGAAATTTGTGATGCTATTGCTTTATTTGTAACCATTA
TAAGCTGCAATAAACAAGTTAACAACAACAATTGCATTCATTTTATGTTTCAGGTTCAGGGGGAGGTGTG
GGAGGTTTTTTAAAGCAAGTAAAACCTCTACAAATGTGGTATTGGCCCATCTCTATCGGTATCGTAGCAT
AACCCCTTGGGGCCTCTAAACGGGTCTTGAGGGGTTTTTTGTGCCCCTCGGGCCGGATTGCTATCTACCG
GCATTGGCGCAGAAAAAAATGCCTGATGCGACGCTGCGCGTCTTATACTCCCACATATGCCAGATTCAGC
AACGGATACGGCTTCCCCAACTTGCCCACTTCCATACGTGTCCTCCTTACCAGAAATTTATCCTTAAGGT
CGTCAGCTATCCTGCAGGCGATCTCTCGATTTCGATCAAGACATTCCTTTAATGGTCTTTTCTGGACACC
ACTAGGGGTCAGAAGTAGTTCATCAAACTTTCTTCCCTCCCTAATCTCATTGGTTACCTTGGGCTATCGA
AACTTAATTAACCAGTCAAGTCAGCTACTTGGCGAGATCGACTTGTCTGGGTTTCGACTACGCTCAGAAT
TGCGTCAGTCAAGTTCGATCTGGTCCTTGCTATTGCACCCGTTCTCCGATTACGAGTTTCATTTAAATCA
TGTGAGCAAAAGGCCAGCAAAAGGCCAGGAACCGTAAAAAGGCCGCGTTGCTGGCGTTTTTCCATAGGCT
CCGCCCCCCTGACGAGCATCACAAAAATCGACGCTCAAGTCAGAGGTGGCGAAACCCGACAGGACTATAA
AGATACCAGGCGTTTCCCCCTGGAAGCTCCCTCGTGCGCTCTCCTGTTCCGACCCTGCCGCTTACCGGAT
ACCTGTCCGCCTTTCTCCCTTCGGGAAGCGTGGCGCTTTCTCATAGCTCACGCTGTAGGTATCTCAGTTC
GGTGTAGGTCGTTCGCTCCAAGCTGGGCTGTGTGCACGAACCCCCCGTTCAGCCCGACCGCTGCGCCTTA
TCCGGTAACTATCGTCTTGAGTCCAACCCGGTAAGACACGACTTATCGCCACTGGCAGCAGCCACTGGTA
ACAGGATTAGCAGAGCGAGGTATGTAGGCGGTGCTACAGAGTTCTTGAAGTGGTGGCCTAACTACGGCTA
CACTAGAAGAACAGTATTTGGTATCTGCGCTCTGCTGAAGCCAGTTACCTTCGGAAAAAGAGTTGGTAGC
TCTTGATCCGGCAAACAAACCACCGCTGGTAGCGGTGGTTTTTTTGTTTGCAAGCAGCAGATTACGCGCA
GAAAAAAAGGATCTCAAGAAGATCCTTTGATCTTTTCTACGGGGTCTGACGCTCAGTGGAACGAAAACTC
ACGTTAAGGGATTTTGGTCATGAGATTATCAAAAAGGATCTTCACCTAGATCCTTTTAAATTAAAAATGA
AGTTTTAAATCAATCTAAAGTATATATGAGTAAACTTGGTCTGACAGTTACCAATGCTTAATCAGTGAGG
CACCTATCTCAGCGATCTGTCTATTTCGTTCATCCATAGTTGCATTTAAATTTCCGAACTCTCCAAGGCC
CTCGTCGGAAAATCTTCAAACCTTTCGTCCGATCCATCTTGCAGGCTACCTCTCGAACGAACTATCGCAA
GTCTCTTGGCCGGCCTTGCGCCTTGGCTATTGCTTGGCAGCGCCTATCGCCAGGTATTACTCCAATCCCG
AATATCCGAGATCGGGATCACCCGAGAGAAGTTCAACCTACATCCTCAATCCCGATCTATCCGAGATCCG
AGGAATATCGAAATCGGGGCGCGCCTGGCCTCCGCGCCGGGTTTTGGCGCCTCCCGCGGGCGCCCCCCTC
GTCACGGCGAGCGCTGCCACGTCAGACGAAGGGCGCAGGAGCGTCCTGATCCTTCCGCCCGGACGCTCAG
GACAGCGGCCCGCTGCTCATAAGACTCGGCCTTAGAACCCCAGTATCAGCAGAAGGACATTTTAGGACGG
GACTTGGGTGACTCTAGGGCACTGGTTTTCTTTCCAGAGAGCGGAACAGGCGAGGAAAAGTAGTCCCTTC
TCGGCGATTCTGCGGAGGGATCTCCGTGGGGCGGTGAACGCCGATGATTATATAAGGACGCGCCGGGTGT
GGCACAGCTAGTTCCGTCGCAGCCGGGATTTGGGTCGCGGTTCTTGTTTGTGGATCGCTGTGATCGTCAC
TTGGTGAGTAGCGGGCTGCTGGGCTGGCCGGGGCTTTCGTGGCCGCCGGGCCGCTCGGTGGGACGGAAGC
GTGTGGAGAGACCGCCAAGGGCTGTAGTCTGGGTCCGCGAGCAAGGTTGCCCTGAACTGGGGGTTGGGGG
GAGCGCAGCAAAATGGCGGCTGTTCCCGAGTCTTGAATGGAAGACGCTTGTGAGGCGGGCTGTGAGGTCG
TTGAAACAAGGTGGGGGGCATGGTGGGCGGCAAGAACCCAAGGTCTTGAGCCCTTCGCTAATGCGGGAAA
GCTCTTATTCGGGTGAGATGGGCTGGGCACCATCTGGGGACCCTGACGTGAAGTTTGTCACTGACTGGAG
AACTCGGTTTGTCGTCTGTTGCGGGGGCGGCAGTTATGGCGGTGCCGTTGGGCAGTGCACCCGTACCTTT
GGGAGCGCGCGCCCTCGTCGTGTCGTGACGTCACCCGTTCTGTTGGCTTATAATGCAGGGTGGGGCCACC
TGCCGGTAGGTGTGCGGTAGGCTTTTCTCCGTCGCAGGACGCAGGGTTCGGGCCTAGGGTAGGCTCTCCT
GAATCGACAGGCGCCGGACCTCTGGTGAGGGGAGGGATAAGTGAGGCGTCAGTTTCTTTGGTCGGTTTTA
TGTACCTATCTTCTTAAGTAGCTGAAGCTCCGGTTTTGAACTATGCGCTCGGGGTTGGCGAGTGTGTTTT
GTGAAGTTTTTTAGGCACCTTTTGAAATGTAATCATTTGGGTCAATATGTAATTTTCAGTGTTAGACTTG
TAAATTGTCCGCTAAATTCTGGCCGTTTTTGGCTTTTTTGTTAGACAACATGACCGAGTACAAGCCCACG
GTGCGCCTCGCCACCCGCGACGACGTCCCCAGGGCCGTACGCACCCTCGCCGCCGCGTTCGCCGACTACC
CCGCCACGCGCCACACCGTCGATCCGGACCGCCACATCGAGCGGGTCACCGAGCTGCAAGAACTCTTCCT
CACGCGCGTCGGGCTCGACATCGGCAAGGTGTGGGTCGCGGACGACGGCGCCGCGGTGGCGGTCTGGACC
ACGCCGGAGAGCGTCGAAGCGGGGGCGGTGTTCGCCGAGATCGGCCCGCGCATGGCCGAGTTGAGCGGTT
CCCGGCTGGCCGCGCAGCAACAGATGGAGGGCCTCCTGGCGCCGCACCGGCCCAAGGAGCCCGCGTGGTT
CCTGGCCACCGTCGGCGTCTCGCCCGACCACCAGGGCAAGGGTCTGGGCAGCGCCGTCGTGCTCCCCGGA
GTGGAGGCCGCCGAGCGCGCCGGGGTGCCCGCCTTCCTGGAGACCTCCGCGCCCCGCAACCTCCCCTTCT
ACGAGCGGCTCGGCTTCACCGTCACCGCCGACGTCGAGGTGCCCGAAGGACCGCGCACCTGGTGCATGAC
CCGCAAGCCCGGTGCCTAGGCTAGTATGTAAGCCTAGTCTTAGATAATAAAATCGCTATCCATCGAAGAT
GGATGTGTGTTGGTTTTTTGTGTGTGTAACGCTAGGCGCGCCTGGTGTACCGAGAACGATCCTCTCAGTG
CGAGTCTCGACGATCCATATCGTTGCTTGGCAGTCAGCCAGTCGGAATCCAGCTTGGGACCCAGGAAGTC
CAATCGTCAGATATTGTACTCAAGCCTGGTCACGGCAGCGTACCGATCTGTTTAAACCTAGATATTGATA
GTCTGATCGGTCAACGTATAATCGAGTCCTAGCTTTTGCAAACATCTATCAAGAGACAGGATCAGCAGGA
GGCTTTCGCATGAGTATTCAACATTTCCGTGTCGCCCTTATTCCCTTTTTTGCGGCATTTTGCCTTCCTG
TTTTTGCTCACCCAGAAACGCTGGTGAAAGTAAAAGATGCTGAAGATCAGTTGGGTGCGCGAGTGGGTTA
CATCGAACTGGATCTCAACAGCGGTAAGATCCTTGAGAGTTTTCGCCCCGAAGAACGCTTTCCAATGATG
AGCACTTTTAAAGTTCTGCTATGTGGCGCGGTATTATCCCGTATTGACGCCGGGCAAGAGCAACTCGGTC
GCCGCATACACTATTCTCAGAATGACTTGGTTGAGTATTCACCAGTCACAGAAAAGCATCTTACGGATGG
CATGACAGTAAGAGAATTATGCAGTGCTGCCATAACCATGAGTGATAACACTGCGGCCAACTTACTTCTG
ACAACGATTGGAGGACCGAAGGAGCTAACCGCTTTTTTGCACAACATGGGGGATCATGTAACTCGCCTTG
ATCGTTGGGAACCGGAGCTGAATGAAGCCATACCAAACGACGAGCGTGACACCACGATGCCTGTAGCAAT
GGCAACAACCTTGCGTAAACTATTAACTGGCGAACTACTTACTCTAGCTTCCCGGCAACAGTTGATAGAC
TGGATGGAGGCGGATAAAGTTGCAGGACCACTTCTGCGCTCGGCCCTTCCGGCTGGCTGGTTTATTGCTG
ATAAATCTGGAGCCGGTGAGCGTGGGTCTCGCGGTATCATTGCAGCACTGGGGCCAGATGGTAAGCCCTC
CCGTATCGTAGTTATCTACACGACGGGGAGTCAGGCAACTATGGATGAACGAAATAGACAGATCGCTGAG
ATAGGTGCCTCACTGATTAAGCATTGGTAACCGATTCTAGGTGCATTGGCGCAGAAAAAAATGCCTGATG
CGACGCTGCGCGTCTTATACTCCCACATATGCCAGATTCAGCAACGGATACGGCTTCCCCAACTTGCCCA
CTTCCATACGTGTCCTCCTTACCAGAAATTTATCCTTAAGATCGTTTAAACTCGACTCTGGCTCTATCGA
ATCTCCGTCGTTTCGAGCTTACGCGAACAGCCGTGGCGCTCATTTGCTCGTCGGGCATCGAATCTCGTCA
GCTATCGTCAGCTTACCTTTTTGGCAGCGATCGCGGCTCCCGACATCTTGGACCATTAGCTCCACAGGTA
TCTTCTTCCCTCTAGTGGTCATAACAGCAGCTTCAGCTACCTCTCAATTCAAAAAACCCCTCAAGACCCG
TTTAGAGGCCCCAAGGGGTTATGCTATCAATCGTTGCGTTACACACACAAAAAACCAACACACATCCATC
TTCGATGGATAGCGATTTTATTATCTAACTGCTGATCGAGTGTAGCCAGATCTAGTAATCAATTACGGGG
TCATTAGTTCATAGCCCATATATGGAGTTCCGCGTTACATAACTTACGGTAAATGGCCCGCCTGGCTGAC
CGCCCAACGACCCCCGCCCATTGACGTCAATAATGACGTATGTTCCCATAGTAACGCCAATAGGGACTTT
CCATTGACGTCAATGGGTGGAGTATTTACGGTAAACTGCCCACTTGGCAGTACATCAAGTGTATCATATG
CCAAGTACGCCCCCTATTGACGTCAATGACGGTAAATGGCCCGCCTGGCATTATGCCCAGTACATGACCT
TATGGGACTTTCCTACTTGGCAGTACATCTACGTATTAGTCATCGCTATTACCATGCTGATGCGGTTTTG
GCAGTACATCAATGGGCGTGGATAGCGGTTTGACTCACGGGGATTTCCAAGTCTCCACCCCATTGACGTC
AATGGGAGTTTGTTTTGGCACCAAAATCAACGGGACTTTCCAAAATGTCGTAACAACTCCGCCCCATTGA
CGCAAATGGGCGGTAGGCGTGTACGGTGGGAGGTCTATATAAGCAGAGCTGGTTTAGTGAACCGTCAGAT
CAGATCTTTGTCGATCCTACCATCCACTCGACACACCCGCCAGCGGCCGC
Features (pLannotate 1.2.2; 20 found; start..end, strand, type, name):
    305..382     +  CDS            MYLK2 (fragment): MYLK2_HUMAN - Experimental evidence at protein level: Swiss-Prot protein existence level 1. Implicated in the level of global muscle contraction and cardiac function. Phosphorylates a specific serine in the N-terminus of a myosin light chain. From Homo sapiens (Human).
    464..814     +  CDS            spa (fragment): SPA_STAAU - Experimental evidence at protein level: Swiss-Prot protein existence level 1. Plays a role in the inhibition of the host innate and adaptive immune responses. Possesses five immunoglobulin-binding domains that capture both the fragment crystallizable region (Fc region) and the Fab region (part of Ig that identifies antigen) of immunoglobulins (By similarity). In turn, Staphylococcus aureus is protected from phagocytic killing via inhibition of Ig Fc region. In addition, the host elicited B-cell response is prevented due to a decrease of antibody-secreting cell proliferation that en
    879..1000    -  polyA_signal   SV40 poly(A) signal: SV40 polyadenylation signal
   1023..1092    -  CDS            large T antigen (fragment): large T antigen from SV40 (simian virus 40)
   1115..1161    +  terminator     T7 terminator: transcription terminator for bacteriophage T7 RNA polymerase
   1191..1327    +  terminator     rrnG terminator: transcription terminator from the E. coli ribosomal RNA rrnG operon (Albrechtsen et al., 1991)
   1372..1443    +  misc_feature   3' β-globin insulator: insulator downstream of the human β-globin locus (Farrell et al., 2002)
   1669..2257    -  rep_origin     ori: high-copy-number ColE1/pMB1/pBR322/pUC origin of replication
   2429..2493    -  CDS            bla(M) (fragment): β-lactamase lacking the signal sequence; bla(M); allows cytosolic expression of β-lactamase
   2757..3966    +  promoter       UbC promoter: human ubiquitin C promoter
   3970..4567    +  CDS            PuroR (fragment): puromycin N-acetyltransferase; pac from Streptomyces; confers resistance to puromycin
   4596..4644    +  polyA_signal   poly(A) signal: synthetic polyadenylation signal
   4910..5770    +  CDS            AmpR: β-lactamase; bla; confers resistance to ampicillin, carbenicillin, and related antibiotics
   5783..5919    +  terminator     rrnG terminator: transcription terminator from the E. coli ribosomal RNA rrnG operon (Albrechtsen et al., 1991)
   6064..6135    +  misc_feature   5' β-globin insulator: insulator upstream of the human β-globin locus (Farrell et al., 2002)
   6140..6186    -  terminator     T7 terminator: transcription terminator for bacteriophage T7 RNA polymerase
   6204..6252    -  polyA_signal   poly(A) signal: synthetic polyadenylation signal
   6333..6636    +  enhancer       CMV enhancer: human cytomegalovirus immediate early enhancer
   6709..6726    -  promoter       CMV promoter (fragment): human cytomegalovirus (CMV) immediate early promoter
   6789..6840    +  promoter       CMVd2 promoter: truncated human cytomegalovirus (CMV) immediate early promoter that yields moderately reduced expression relative to the full-length promoter
