[The description below was written by a language model from this plasmid's Addgene catalogue record and pLannotate feature annotations shown in this document.]
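Description:
pGBW-m4133445 is a mammalian expression plasmid for wild-type SARS-CoV-2 nsp7, a small non-structural protein processed from the ORF1ab polyprotein, built on the pTwist_CMV_Puro_6 backbone. It is propagated in E. coli as a high-copy plasmid through a ColE1/pUC-type origin and selected with ampicillin via a full-length β-lactamase gene. A separate mammalian selection cassette places a puromycin N-acetyltransferase gene under the human ubiquitin C promoter, followed by a synthetic polyadenylation signal, so transfected cells can be enriched or stable lines selected with puromycin.

The nsp7 coding sequence is driven by the CMV immediate-early enhancer/promoter, which the annotation places near the end of the circular map, so the insert spans the numbering origin. The insert is not itself annotated in the feature table. According to the record, the backbone supplies a C-terminal TEV-cleavable TAP tag. This fits the annotated fragments downstream of the insert: a short segment matching myosin light chain kinase 2, which likely corresponds to a calmodulin-binding peptide, and a fragment of Staphylococcus aureus protein A, whose immunoglobulin-binding domains allow capture on IgG. Together these resemble a classic tandem affinity purification module, in which TEV cleavage releases the bait after the first capture step, although the TEV site itself is not annotated. An SV40 polyadenylation signal lies downstream of the tag but is annotated on the opposite strand. The expression unit is flanked by β-globin insulator elements and by bacterial and T7 terminators that isolate it from neighbouring transcription.

The design suits expression of tagged nsp7 in mammalian cells for affinity purification and for study of its interaction partners, though the record states only that it is for mammalian expression.
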