Addgene plasmid #152171: pGBW-m4133445
Purpose: Mammalian expression plasmid for SARS-CoV-2 nsp7
Depositing lab: Ginkgo Bioworks & Benjie Chen. Depositing organization: Ginkgo Bioworks.
Backbone
  Vector backbone: pTwist_CMV_Puro_6
  Backbone size w/o insert (bp): 6080
  Vector type: Mammalian Expression
  Selectable markers: Puromycin
Growth in bacteria
  Bacterial resistance: Ampicillin, 100 μg/mL
  Growth temperature: 37°C
  Growth strain: DH5alpha
  Copy number: High Copy
Gene/Insert
  Gene/Insert name: SARS-CoV-2 nsp7
  Species: Severe acute respiratory syndrome coronavirus 2
  Insert size (bp): 242
  Mutation: wt
  Entrez Gene: ORF1ab (a.k.a. GU280_gp01)
  Promoter: CMV
  Tag / fusion protein: Cleavable TEV;TapTag (C terminal on backbone)
  Cloning method: Unknown
Resource information
  A portion of this plasmid was derived from a plasmid made by: GinkgoBioworks
Depositor comments: NCBI reference sequence: YP_009725303.1
How to cite: pGBW-m4133445 was a gift from Ginkgo Bioworks & Benjie Chen (Addgene plasmid # 152171 ; http://n2t.net/addgene:152171 ; RRID:Addgene_152171)
